Addgene plasmid #99997: pAS2-1-Mrt4
Purpose: Express yeast Mrt4 with Y2H binding domain fusion
Depositing lab: Susan Baserga. Depositing organization: Yale University. Publication: The SSU processome interactome in Saccharomyces cerevisiae reveals potential new protein subcomplexes. Vincent NG, Charette JM, Baserga SJ. RNA. 2017 Oct 20. pii: rna.062927.117. doi: 10.1261/rna.062927.117. PubMed 29054886.
Backbone
  Vector backbone: pAS2-1
  Vector type: Yeast Expression
Growth in bacteria
  Bacterial resistance: Ampicillin, 100 μg/mL
  Growth temperature: 37°C
  Growth strain: DH5alpha
  Copy number: High Copy
Gene/Insert
  Gene/Insert name: Mrt4
  Species: S. cerevisiae (budding yeast)
  Entrez Gene: MRT4 (a.k.a. YKL009W)
  Tag / fusion protein: Y2H binding domain (N terminal on backbone)
  Cloning method: Gateway Cloning
Terms and licenses: Academic/Nonprofit Terms; Industry Terms: Not Available to Industry
How to cite: pAS2-1-Mrt4 was a gift from Susan Baserga (Addgene plasmid # 99997 ; http://n2t.net/addgene:99997 ; RRID:Addgene_99997)
