[The description below was written by a language model from this plasmid's Addgene catalogue record and pLannotate feature annotations shown in this document.]
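Description:
pAS2-1-Mrt4 is a yeast two-hybrid "bait" plasmid built on the pAS2-1 backbone, expressing Saccharomyces cerevisiae Mrt4 (YKL009W) fused at its N terminus to the GAL4 DNA-binding domain. It is an E. coli–yeast shuttle vector of about 9.4 kb. In bacteria it replicates from a high-copy ColE1/pUC-type origin and is selected with ampicillin through the β-lactamase gene. In yeast it is maintained episomally by the 2μ origin and selected through the TRP1 auxotrophic marker, which complements tryptophan auxotrophy. An f1 origin and fragments of lac and pBR322 sequences are also annotated as backbone remnants.

The expression cassette consists of the yeast ADH1 promoter driving the GAL4 DNA-binding domain, followed by an attB1 site, the MRT4 coding sequence, an attB2 site and the ADH1 terminator. The attB sites reflect insertion of the open reading frame by Gateway recombination. Mrt4 is a nuclear paralog of ribosomal protein P0 that associates with early pre-60S subunits during ribosome assembly. The backbone also carries RPL28 (CYH2) with a CYC1 terminator annotated downstream. CYH2 confers cycloheximide sensitivity in a resistant host, which allows counter-selection for loss of the bait plasmid.

In a two-hybrid assay, the DNA-binding-domain fusion is co-expressed with activation-domain "prey" fusions, and interaction between the two proteins reconstitutes GAL4 activity at reporter genes. The associated study mapped protein–protein interactions around the yeast SSU processome, so this plasmid most likely served as one bait in that screen.
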