Features (pLannotate 1.2.2; 25 found; start..end, strand, type, name):
     51..298     -  terminator     CYC1 terminator: S. cerevisiae CYC1; transcription terminator for CYC1
    327..404     -  CDS            CYC1 (fragment): CYC1_YEAST - Experimental evidence at protein level: Swiss-Prot protein existence level 1. Electron carrier protein. The oxidized form of the cytochrome c heme group can accept an electron from the heme group of the cytochrome c1 subunit of ubiquinol-cytochrome c oxidoreductase. Cytochrome c then transfers this electron to the dinuclear copper A center (CU(A)) of the COX2 subunit of cytochrome oxidase, the final protein carrier in the mitochondrial electron-transport chain. Isoform 1 (CYC1) is the predominant cytochrome c during aerobic/normoxic growth. From Saccharomyces cerevisiae (strain AT
    863..1309    -  CDS            RPL28: RL28_YEAST - Also known as CYH2. Experimental evidence at protein level: Swiss-Prot protein existence level 1. Component of the ribosome, a large ribonucleoprotein complex responsible for the synthesis of proteins in the cell. The small ribosomal subunit (SSU) binds messenger RNAs (mRNAs) and translates the encoded message by selecting cognate aminoacyl-transfer RNA (tRNA) molecules. The large subunit (LSU) contains the ribosomal catalytic site termed the peptidyl transferase center (PTC), which catalyzes the formation of peptide bonds, thereby polymerizing the amino acids delivered by tRNAs i
   1591..1767    +  CDS            VPS73 (fragment): VPS73_YEAST - Experimental evidence at protein level: Swiss-Prot protein existence level 1. May be involved in vacuolar protein sorting. From Saccharomyces cerevisiae (strain ATCC 204508 / S288c) (Baker's yeast).
   1774..2478    +  promoter       ADH1 promoter: S. cerevisiae ADH1; promoter for alcohol dehydrogenase 1
   2506..2946    +  CDS            GAL4 DNA binding domain: DNA binding domain of the GAL4 transcriptional activator; Saccharomyces cerevisiae GAL4 (truncated)
   3004..3028    +  protein_bind   attB1: mutant version of attB; recombination site for the Gateway® BP reaction BP Clonase™
   3034..3741    +  CDS            MRT4: MRT4_YEAST - Experimental evidence at protein level: Swiss-Prot protein existence level 1. Component of the ribosome assembly machinery. Nuclear paralog of the ribosomal protein P0, it binds pre-60S subunits at an early stage of assembly in the nucleolus, and is replaced by P0 in cytoplasmic pre-60S subunits and mature 80S ribosomes. From Saccharomyces cerevisiae (strain ATCC 204508 / S288c) (Baker's yeast).
   3743..3767    -  protein_bind   attB2: mutant version of attB; recombination site for the Gateway® BP reaction BP Clonase™
   3797..3984    +  terminator     ADH1 terminator: S. cerevisiae ADH1; transcription terminator for the S. cerevisiae alcohol dehydrogenase 1 (ADH1) gene
   4032..4048    -  protein_bind   lac operator: The lac repressor binds to the lac operator to inhibit transcription in E. coli. This inhibition can be relieved by adding lactose or isopropyl-β-D-thiogalactopyranoside (IPTG). lac repressor encoded by lacI
   4056..4086    -  promoter       lac promoter: promoter for the E. coli lac operon
   4101..4122    -  protein_bind   CAP binding site: CAP binding activates transcription in the presence of cAMP. E. coli catabolite activator protein
   4135..4227    -  CDS            lacI (fragment): lac repressor; lacI; The lac repressor binds to the lac operator to inhibit transcription in E. coli. This inhibition can be relieved by adding lactose or isopropyl-β-D-thiogalactopyranoside (IPTG).
   4410..4998    -  rep_origin     ori: high-copy-number ColE1/pMB1/pBR322/pUC origin of replication
   5169..6029    -  CDS            AmpR: β-lactamase; bla; confers resistance to ampicillin, carbenicillin, and related antibiotics
   6030..6134    -  promoter       AmpR promoter: bla
   6161..7503    -  rep_origin     2μ ori: yeast 2μ plasmid origin of replication
   7571..7606    +  CDS            rop (fragment): Rop protein, which maintains plasmids at low copy number; rop
   7708..7757    +  misc_feature   bom (fragment): basis of mobility region from pBR322
   7896..8043    +  promoter       TRP1 promoter: S. cerevisiae TRP1
   8044..8718    +  CDS            TRP1: phosphoribosylanthranilate isomerase, required for tryptophan biosynthesis; S. cerevisiae TRP1; yeast auxotrophic marker
   8769..8820    +  misc_feature   bom (fragment): basis of mobility region from pBR322
   8848..9276    -  rep_origin     f1 ori (sequence partly withheld): f1 bacteriophage origin of replication; arrow indicates direction of (+) strand synthesis
   9280..18      -  CDS            lacZα (fragment) (across the origin): LacZα fragment of β-galactosidase; lacZ fragment
>Addgene plasmid #99997 | pAS2-1-Mrt4 | addgene full sequence | sequence record 192201 | Addgene NGS Result
GTAAAACGACGGCCAGTGCCAAGCTTTCGCGAGCTCGAGATCCCGAGCTTGCAAATTAAAGCCTTCGAGC
GTCCCAAAACCTTCTCAAGCAAGGTTTTCAGTATAATGTTACATGCGTACACGCGTCTGTACAGAAAAAA
AAGAAAAATTTGAAATATAAATAACGTTCTTAATACTAACATAACTATAAAAAAATAAATAGGGACCTAG
ACTTCAGGTTGTCTAACTCCTTCCTTTTCGGTTAGAGCGGATGTGGGGGGAGGGCGTGAATGTAAGCGTG
ACATAACTAATTACATGATATCGACAAAGGAAAAGGGGCCTGTTTACTCACAGGCTTTTTTCAAGTAGGT
AATTAAGTCGTTTCTGTCTTTTTCCTTCTTCAACCCACCAAAGGCCATCTTGGTACTTTTTTTTTTTTTT
TTTTTTTTTTTTTTTTTTTTTTTTTTTTTTTTTTTTTTTTTTTTTTTTTTTTTTTTTTTTTTTTTTTTTT
TTTTTTTTTTTTTTTTTTTTTTTTTTTTTTTTTTTTTTTTTTTTTTTTTTTTTTTTTTTTTTTTTTTTTT
TTTTTTTTTTTTTTTTTTTTTTTTTTTTTTTTTTTTTTTTTTTTTTTTTTTTTTTTTTTTTTTTTTTTTT
TTTTTTTTTTTTTTTTTTTTTTTTTTTTTTTTTTTTTTTTTTTTTTTTTTTTTTTTTTTTTTTTTTTTTT
TTTTTTTTTTTTTTTTTTTTTTTTTTTTTTTTTTTTTTTTTTTTTTTTTTTTTTTTTTTTTTTTTTTTTG
ATAGAAATAATACAGAAGTAGATGTTGAATTAGATTAAACTGAAGATATATAATTTATTGGAAAATACAT
AGAGTTTTTGTTGATGCGCTTAAGCGATCAATTCAACAACACCACCAGCAGCTCTGATTTTTTCTTCAGC
CAACTTGGAGACGAATCTAGCTTTGACGATAACTGGAACATTTGGGATTCTACCCTTACCCAAGATCTTA
CCGTAACCGGCTGCCAAAGTGTCAATAACTGGAGCAGTTTCCTTAGAAGCAGATTTCAAGTATTGGTCTC
TCTTGTCTTCTGGGATCAATGTCCACAATTTGTCCAAGTTCAAGACTGGCTTCCAGAAATGAGCTTGTTG
CTTGTGGAAGTATCTCATACCAACCTTACCGAAATAACCTGGATGGTATTTATCCATGTTAATTCTGTGG
TGATGTTGACCACCGGCCATACCTCTACCACCGGGGTGCTTTCTGTGCTTACCGATACGACCTTTACCGG
CTGAGACGTGACCTCTGTGCTTTCTAGTCTTAGTGAATCTGGAAGGCATTCTTGATTAGTTGGATGATTG
TTCTGGGATTTAATGCAAAAAAATCACTAAGAAGGAAAAAAATCAACGGAGAAAGCAAACGCCATCTTAA
ATATACGGGATACAGATGAAAGGTTTGAACCTATCTGGGAAAATACGCATTAAACAAGCGAAAAACTGCG
AGGAAAATTGTTTGCGTCTCTGCGGGCTATTCACGCGCCAGAGGAAAAATAGGAAAAATAACAGGCATTA
GAAAAATAATTTTGATTTTGGTAATGTGTGGGTCCCTGGTGTACAGATGTTACATTGGTTACAGTACTCT
TGTTTTTGCTGTGTTTTTCGATGAATCTCCAAAATGGTTGTTAGCACATGGAAGAGTCACCGATGCTAAG
TTATCTCTATGTAAGCTACGTGGCGTGACTTTTGATGAAGCCGCACAAGAGATACAGGATTGGCAACTGC
AAATAGAATCTGGGGATCTAGATATCCTTTTGTTGTTTCCGGGTGTACAATATGGACTTCCTCTTTTCTG
GCAACCAAACCCATACATCGGGATTCCTATAATACCTTCGTTGGTCTCCCTAACATGTAGGTGGCGGAGG
GGAGATATACAATAGAACAGATACCAGACAAGACATAATGGGCTAAACAAGACTACACCAATTACACTGC
CTCATTGATGGTGGTACATAACGAACTAATACTGTAGCCCTAGACTTGATAGCCATCATCATATCGAAGT
TTCACTACCCTTTTTCCATTTGCCATCTATTGAAGTAATAATAGGCGCATGCAACTTCTTTTCTTTTTTT
TTCTTTTCTCTCTCCCCCGTTGTTGTCTCACCATATCCGCAATGACAAAAAAATGATGGAAGACACTAAA
GGAAAAAATTAACGACAAAGACAGCACCAACAGATGTCGTTGTTCCAGAGCTGATGAGGGGTATCTCGAA
GCACACGAAACTTTTTCCTTCCTTCATTCACGCACACTACTCTCTAATGAGCAACGGTATACGGCCTTCC
TTCCAGTTACTTGAATTTGAAATAAAAAAAAGTTTGCTGTCTTGCTATCAAGTATAAATAGACCTGCAAT
TATTAATCTTTTGTTTCCTCGTCATTGTTCTCGTTCCCTTTCTTCCTTGTTTCTTTTTCTGCACAATATT
TCAAGCTATACCAAGCATACAATCAACTCCAAGCTTGAAGCAAGCCTCCTGAAAGATGAAGCTACTGTCT
TCTATCGAACAAGCATGCGATATTTGCCGACTTAAAAAGCTCAAGTGCTCCAAAGAAAAACCGAAGTGCG
CCAAGTGTCTGAAGAACAACTGGGAGTGTCGCTACTCTCCCAAAACCAAAAGGTCTCCGCTGACTAGGGC
ACATCTGACAGAAGTGGAATCAAGGCTAGAAAGACTGGAACAGCTATTTCTACTGATTTTTCCTCGAGAA
GACCTTGACATGATTTTGAAAATGGATTCTTTACAGGATATAAAAGCATTGTTAACAGGATTATTTGTAC
AAGATAATGTGAATAAAGATGCCGTCACAGATAGATTGGCTTCAGTGGAGACTGATATGCCTCTAACATT
GAGACAGCATAGAATAAGTGCGACATCATCATCGGAAGAGAGTAGTAACAAAGGTCAAAGACAGTTGACT
GTATCGCCGGAATTGCAATACCCAGCTTTGACTCATATGGCCATGGAGGCCGAATTAGCTTTCACAAGTT
TGTACAAAAAAGCAGGCTACAAAATGCCAAGATCAAAACGTTCCAAGCTAGTCACTTTAGCACAAACCGA
TAAAAAGGGCAGAGAAAATAAAGAAAGAATTTTCGATGAAGTGAGGGAAGCCTTAGATACTTATAGATAC
GTCTGGGTCCTACATCTTGACGACGTAAGAACTCCAGTTTTACAAGAAATCAGAACATCTTGGGCAGGCT
CTAAGTTAATTATGGGTAAGAGGAAAGTTTTACAAAAAGCATTGGGAGAAAAGAGGGAAGAAGAATACAA
AGAAAATCTGTATCAATTGAGTAAGCTTTGTAGCGGTGTCACTGGTTTATTGTTCACTGATGAGGATGTC
AACACTGTCAAGGAATACTTTAAGTCATACGTTCGTTCAGACTATTCAAGACCGAACACGAAAGCACCAC
TAACATTTACAATTCCTGAGGGCATTGTCTACTCACGTGGTGGTCAAATTCCAGCTGAGGAAGATGTTCC
AATGATTCATTCTTTAGAGCCAACTATGAGAAACAAATTTGAAATTCCAACTAAAATCAAAGCTGGTAAG
ATCACCATTGACAGTCCATATTTAGTTTGCACTGAAGGAGAAAAATTAGATGTTCGTCAAGCTTTAATAC
TGAAACAATTCGGTATCGCTGCTTCTGAATTCAAAGTCAAGGTGTCGGCCTACTATGACAACGATAGCTC
CACTGTTGAAAGCACTAACATCAACATGGAAAACCCAGCTTTCTTGTACAAAGTGGTGAGTCGACCTGCA
GCCAAGCTAATTCCGGGCGAATTTCTTATGATTTATGATTTTTATTATTAAATAAGTTATAAAAAAAATA
AGTGTATACAAATTTTAAAGTGACTCTTAGGTTTTAAAACGAAAATTCTTATTCTTGAGTAACTCTTTCC
TGTAGGTCAGGTTGCTTTCTCAGGTATAGCATGAGGTCGCTCTTATTGACCACACCTCTACCGGCATGCA
AGCTTGGCGTAATCATGGTCATAGCTGTTTCCTGTGTGAAATTGTTATCCGCTCACAATTCCACACAACA
TACGAGCCGGAAGCATAAAGTGTAAAGCCTGGGGTGCCTAATGAGTGAGCTAACTCACATTAATTGCGTT
GCGCTCACTGCCCGCTTTCCAGTCGGGAAACCTGTCGTGCCAGCTGCATTAATGAATCGGCCAACGCGCG
GGGAGAGGCGGTTTGCGTATTGGGCGCTCTTCCGCTTCCTCGCTCACTGACTCGCTGCGCTCGGTCGTTC
GGCTGCGGCGAGCGGTATCAGCTCACTCAAAGGCGGTAATACGGTTATCCACAGAATCAGGGGATAACGC
AGGAAAGAACATGTGAGCAAAAGGCCAGCAAAAGGCCAGGAACCGTAAAAAGGCCGCGTTGCTGGCGTTT
TTCCATAGGCTCCGCCCCCCTGACGAGCATCACAAAAATCGACGCTCAAGTCAGAGGTGGCGAAACCCGA
CAGGACTATAAAGATACCAGGCGTTTCCCCCTGGAAGCTCCCTCGTGCGCTCTCCTGTTCCGACCCTGCC
GCTTACCGGATACCTGTCCGCCTTTCTCCCTTCGGGAAGCGTGGCGCTTTCTCATAGCTCACGCTGTAGG
TATCTCAGTTCGGTGTAGGTCGTTCGCTCCAAGCTGGGCTGTGTGCACGAACCCCCCGTTCAGCCCGACC
GCTGCGCCTTATCCGGTAACTATCGTCTTGAGTCCAACCCGGTAAGACACGACTTATCGCCACTGGCAGC
AGCCACTAGTAACAGGATTAGCAGAGCGAGGTATGTAGGCGGTGCTACAGAGTTCTTGAAGTGGTGGCCT
AACTACGGCTACACTAGAAGAACAGTATTTGGTATCTGCGCTCTGCTGAAGCCAGTTACCTTCGGAAAAA
GAGTTGGTAGCTCTTGATCCGGCAAACAAACCACCGCTGGTAGCGGTGGTTTTTTTGTTTGCAAGCAGCA
GATTACGCGCAGAAAAAAAGGATCTCAAGAAGATCCTTTGATCTTTTCTACGGGGTCTGACGCTCAGTGG
AACGAAAACTCACGTTAAGGGATTTTGGTCATGAGATTATCAAAAAGGATCTTCACCTAGATCCTTTTAA
ATTAAAAATGAAGTTTTAAATCAATCTAAAGTATATATGAGTAAACTTGGTCTGACAGTTACCAATGCTT
AATCAGTGAGGCACCTATCTCAGCGATCTGTCTATTTCGTTCATCCATAGTTGCCTGACTCCCCGTCGTG
TAGATAACTACGATACGGGAGGGCTTACCATCTGGCCCCAGTGCTGCAATGATACCGCGAGACCCACGCT
CACCGGCTCCAGATTTATCAGCAATAAACCAGCCAGCCGGAAGGGCCGAGCGCAGAAGTGGTCCTGCAAC
TTTATCCGCCTCCATCCAGTCTATTAATTGTTGCCGGGAAGCTAGAGTAAGTAGTTCGCCAGTTAATAGT
TTGCGCAACGTTGTTGCCATTGCTACAGGCATCGTGGTGTCACGCTCGTCGTTTGGTATGGCTTCATTCA
GCTCCGGTTCCCAACGATCAAGGCGAGTTACATGATCCCCCATGTTGTGCAAAAAAGCGGTTAGCTCCTT
CGGTCCTCCGATCGTTGTCAGAAGTAAGTTGGCCGCAGTGTTATCACTCATGGTTATGGCAGCACTGCAT
AATTCTCTTACTGTCATGCCATCCGTAAGATGCTTTTCTGTGACTGGTGAGTACTCAACCAAGTCATTCT
GAGAATAGTGTATGCGGCGACCGAGTTGCTCTTGCCCGGCGTCAATACGGGATAATACCGCGCCACATAG
CAGAACTTTAAAAGTGCTCATCATTGGAAAACGTTCTTCGGGGCGAAAACTCTCAAGGATCTTACCGCTG
TTGAGATCCAGTTCGATGTAACCCACTCGTGCACCCAACTGATCTTCAGCATCTTTTACTTTCACCAGCG
TTTCTGGGTGAGCAAAAACAGGAAGGCAAAATGCCGCAAAAAAGGGAATAAGGGCGACACGGAAATGTTG
AATACTCATACTCTTCCTTTTTCAATATTATTGAAGCATTTATCAGGGTTATTGTCTCATGAGCGGATAC
ATATTTGAATGTATTTAGAAAAATAAACAAATAGGGGTTCCGCGCACATTTCCCCGAAAAGTGCCACCTG
AACGAAGCATCTGTGCTTCATTTTGTAGAACAAAAATGCAACGCGAGAGCGCTAATTTTTCAAACAAAGA
ATCTGAGCTGCATTTTTACAGAACAGAAATGCAACGCGAAAGCGCTATTTTACCAACGAAGAATCTGTGC
TTCATTTTTGTAAAACAAAAATGCAACGCGAGAGCGCTAATTTTTCAAACAAAGAATCTGAGCTGCATTT
TTACAGAACAGAAATGCAACGCGAGAGCGCTATTTTACCAACAAAGAATCTATACTTCTTTTTTGTTCTA
CAAAAATGCATCCCGAGAGCGCTATTTTTCTAACAAAGCATCTTAGATTACTTTTTTTCTCCTTTGTGCG
CTCTATAATGCAGTCTCTTGATAACTTTTTGCACTGTAGGTCCGTTAAGGTTAGAAGAAGGCTACTTTGG
TGTCTATTTTCTCTTCCATAAAAAAAGCCTGACTCCACTTCCCGCGTTTACTGATTACTAGCGAAGCTGC
GGGTGCATTTTTTCAAGATAAAGGCATCCCCGATTATATTCTATACCGATGTGGATTGCGCATACTTTGT
GAACAGAAAGTGATAGCGTTGATGATTCTTCATTGGTCAGAAAATTATGAACGGTTTCTTCTATTTTGTC
TCTATATACTACGTATAGGAAATGTTTACATTTTCGTATTGTTTTCGATTCACTCTATGAATAGTTCTTA
CTACAATTTTTTTGTCTAAAGAGTAATACTAGAGATAAACATAAAAAATGTAGAGGTCGAGTTTAGATGC
AAGTTCAAGGAGCGAAAGGTGGATGGGTAGGTTATATAGGGATATAGCACAGAGATATATAGCAAAGAGA
TACTTTTGAGCAATGTTTGTGGAAGCGGTATTCGCAATATTTTAGTAGCTCGTTACAGTCCGGTGCGTTT
TTGGTTTTTTGAAAGTGCGTCTTCAGAGCGCTTTTGGTTTTCAAAAGCGCTCTGAAGTTCCTATACTTTC
TAGAGAATAGGAACTTCGGAATAGGAACTTCAAAGCGTTTCCGAAAACGAGCGCTTCCGAAAATGCAACG
CGAGCTGCGCACATACAGCTCACTGTTCACGTCGCACCTATATCTGCGTGTTGCCTGTATATATATATAC
ATGAGAAGAACGGCATAGTGCGTGTTTATGCTTAAATGCGTACTTATATGCGTCTATTTATGTAGGATGA
AAGGTAGTCTAGTACCTCCTGTGATATTATCCCATTCCATGCGGGGTATCGTATGCTTCCTTCAGCACTA
CCCTTTAGCTGTTCTATATGCTGCCACTCCTCAATTGGATTAGTCTCATCCTTCAATGCTATCATTTCCT
TTGATATTGGATCATACTAAGAAACCATTATTATCATGACATTAACCTATAAAAATAGGCGTATCACGAG
GCCCTTTCGTCTCGCGCGTTTCGGTGATGACGGTGAAAACCTCTGACACATGCAGCTCCCGGAGACGGTC
ACAGCTTGTCTGTAAGCGGATGCCGGGAGCAGACAAGCCCGTCAGGGCGCGTCAGCGGGTGTTGGCGGGT
GTCGGGGCTGGCTTAACTATGCGGCATCAGAGCAGATTGTACTGAGAGTGCACCATAGATCAACGACATT
ACTATATATATAATATAGGAAGCATTTAATAGAACAGCATCGTAATATATGTGTACTTTGCAGTTATGAC
GCCAGATGGCAGTAGTGGAAGATATTCTTTATTGAAAAATAGCTTGTCACCTTACGTACAATCTTGATCC
GGAGCTTTTCTTTTTTTGCCGATTAAGAATTAATTCGGTCGAAAAAAGAAAAGGAGAGGGCCAAGAGGGA
GGGCATTGGTGACTATTGAGCACGTGAGTATACGTGATTAAGCACACAAAGGCAGCTTGGAGTATGTCTG
TTATTAATTTCACAGGTAGTTCTGGTCCATTGGTGAAAGTTTGCGGCTTGCAGAGCACAGAGGCCGCAGA
ATGTGCTCTAGATTCCGATGCTGACTTGCTGGGTATTATATGTGTGCCCAATAGAAAGAGAACAATTGAC
CCGGTTATTGCAAGGAAAATTTCAAGTCTTGTAAAAGCATATAAAAATAGTTCAGGCACTCCGAAATACT
TGGTTGGCGTGTTTCGTAATCAACCTAAGGAGGATGTTTTGGCTCTGGTCAATGATTACGGCATTGATAT
CGTCCAACTGCATGGAGATGAGTCGTGGCAAGAATACCAAGAGTTCCTCGGTTTGCCAGTTATTAAAAGA
CTCGTATTTCCAAAAGACTGCAACATACTACTCAGTGCAGCTTCACAGAAACCTCATTCGTTTATTCCCT
TGTTTGATTCAGAAGCAGGTGGGACAGGTGAACTTTTGGATTGGAACTCGATTTCTGACTGGGTTGGAAG
GCAAGAGAGCCCCGAAAGCTTACATTTTATGTTAGCTGGTGGACTGACGCCAGAAAATGTTGGTGATGCG
CTTAGATTAAATGGCGTTATTGGTGTTGATGTAAGCGGAGGTGTGGAGACAAATGGTGTAAAAGACTCTA
ACAAAATAGCAAATTTCGTCAAAAATGCTAAGAAATAGGTTATTACTGAGTAGTATTTATTTAAGTATTG
TTTGTGCACTTGCCGATCTATGCGGTGTGAAATACCGCACAGATGCGTAAGGAGAAAATACCGCATCAGG
AAATTGTAAGCGTTAATATTTTGTTAAAATTCGCGTTAAATTTTTGTTAAATCAGCTCATTTTTTAACCA
ATAGGCCGAAATCGGCAAAATCCCTTATAAATCAAAAGAATAGACCGAGATAGGGT
[37 nt withheld, positions 8947-8983]
AAAGAACGTGGACTCCAACGTCAAAGG
[49 nt withheld, positions 9011-9059]
T
[91 nt withheld, positions 9061-9151]
G
[124 nt withheld, positions 9153-9276]
CCATTCGCCATTCAGGCTGCGCAACTGTTGGGAAGGGCGATCGGTGCGGGCCTCTTCGCTATTACGCCAG
CTGGCGAAAGGGGGATGTGCTGCAAGGCGATTAAGTTGGGTAACGCCAGGGTTTTCCCAGTCACGACGTT
