>Addgene plasmid #99997 | pAS2-1-Mrt4 | depositor partial sequence | sequence record 182748 | pAS2-1
GAACGAAGCATCTGTGCTTCATTTTGTAGAACAAAAATGCAACGCGAGAGCGCTAATTTTTCAAACAAAG
AATCTGAGCTGCATTTTTACAGAACAGAAATGCAACGCGAAAGCGCTATTTTACCAACGAAGAATCTGTG
CTTCATTTTTGTAAAACAAAAATGCAACGCGAGAGCGCTAATTTTTCAAACAAAGAATCTGAGCTGCATT
TTTACAGAACAGAAATGCAACGCGAGAGCGCTATTTTACCAACAAAGAATCTATACTTCTTTTTTGTTCT
ACAAAAATGCATCCCGAGAGCGCTATTTTTCTAACAAAGCATCTTAGATTACTTTTTTTCTCCTTTGTGC
GCTCTATAATGCAGTCTCTTGATAACTTTTTGCACTGTAGGTCCGTTAAGGTTAGAAGAAGGCTACTTTG
GTGTCTATTTTCTCTTCCATAAAAAAAGCCTGACTCCACTTCCCGCGTTTACTGATTACTAGCGAAGCTG
CGGGTGCATTTTTTCAAGATAAAGGCATCCCCGATTATATTCTATACCGATGTGGATTGCGCATACTTTG
TGAACAGAAAGTGATAGCGTTGATGATTCTTCATTGGTCAGAAAATTATGAACGGTTTCTTCTATTTTGT
CTCTATATACTACGTATAGGAAATGTTTACATTTTCGTATTGTTTTCGATTCACTCTATGAATAGTTCTT
ACTACAATTTTTTTGTCTAAAGAGTAATACTAGAGATAAACATAAAAAATGTAGAGGTCGAGTTTAGATG
CAAGTTCAAGGAGCGAAAGGTGGATGGGTAGGTTATATAGGGATATAGCACAGAGATATATAGCAAAGAG
ATACTTTTGAGCAATGTTTGTGGAAGCGGTATTCGCAATATTTTAGTAGCTCGTTACAGTCCGGTGCGTT
TTTGGTTTTTTGAAAGTGCGTCTTCAGAGCGCTTTTGGTTTTCAAAAGCGCTCTGAAGTTCCTATACTTT
CTAGAGAATAGGAACTTCGGAATAGGAACTTCAAAGCGTTTCCGAAAACGAGCGCTTCCGAAAATGCAAC
GCGAGCTGCGCACATACAGCTCACTGTTCACGTCGCACCTATATCTGCGTGTTGCCTGTATATATATATA
CATGAGAAGAACGGCATAGTGCGTGTTTATGCTTAAATGCGTACTTATATGCGTCTATTTATGTAGGATG
AAAGGTAGTCTAGTACCTCCTGTGATATTATCCCATTCCATGCGGGGTATCGTATGCTTCCTTCAGCACT
ACCCTTTAGCTGTTCTATATGCTGCCACTCCTCAATTGGATTAGTCTCATCCTTCAATGCTATCATTTCC
TTTGATATTGGATCATATTAAGAAACCATTATTATCATGACATTAACCTATAAAAATAGGCGTATCACGA
GGCCCTTTCGTCTCGCGCGTTTCGGTGATGACGGTGAAAACCTCTGACACATGCAGCTCCCGGAGACGGT
CACAGCTTGTCTGTAAGCGGATGCCGGGAGCAGACAAGCCCGTCAGGGCGCGTCAGCGGGTGTTGGCGGG
TGTCGGGGCTGGCTTAACTATGCGGCATCAGAGCAGATTGTACTGAGAGTGCACCATAGATCAACGACAT
TACTATATATATAATATAGGAAGCATTTAATAGACAGCATCGTAATATATGTGTACTTTGCAGTTATGAC
GCCAGATGGCAGTAGTGGAAGATATTCTTTATTGAAAAATAGCTTGTCACCTTACGTACAATCTTGATCC
GGAGCTTTTCTTTTTTTGCCGATTAAGAATTAATTCGGTCGAAAAAAGAAAAGGAGAGGGCCAAGAGGGA
GGGCATTGGTGACTATTGAGCACGTGAGTATACGTGATTAAGCACACAAAGGCAGCTTGGAGTATGTCTG
TTATTAATTTCACAGGTAGTTCTGGTCCATTGGTGAAAGTTTGCGGCTTGCAGAGCACAGAGGCCGCAGA
ATGTGCTCTAGATTCCGATGCTGACTTGCTGGGTATTATATGTGTGCCCAATAGAAAGAGAACAATTGAC
CCGGTTATTGCAAGGAAAATTTCAAGTCTTGTAAAAGCATATAAAAATAGTTCAGGCACTCCGAAATACT
TGGTTGGCGTGTTTCGTAATCAACCTAAGGAGGATGTTTTGGCTCTGGTCAATGATTACGGCATTGATAT
CGTCCAACTGCATGGAGATGAGTCGTGGCAAGAATACCAAGAGTTCCTCGGTTTGCCAGTTATTAAAAGA
CTCGTATTTCCAAAAGACTGCAACATACTACTCAGTGCAGCTTCACAGAAACCTCATTCGTTTATTCCCT
TGTTTGATTCAGAAGCAGGTGGGACAGGTGAACTTTTGGATTGGAACTCGATTTCTGACTGGGTTGGAAG
GCAAGAGAGCCCCGAAAGCTTACATTTTATGTTAGCTGGTGGACTGACGCCAGAAAATGTTGGTGATGCG
CTTAGATTAAATGGCGTTATTGGTGTTGATGTAAGCGGAGGTGTGGAGACAAATGGTGTAAAAGACTCTA
ACAAAATAGCAAATTTCGTCAAAAATGCTAAGAAATAGGTTATTACTGAGTAGTATTTATTTAAGTATTG
TTTGTGCACTTGCCGATCTATGCGGTGTGAAATACCGCACAGATGCGTAAGGAGAAAATACCGCATCAGG
AAATTGTAAACGTTAATATTTTGTTAAAATTCGCGTTAAATTTTTGTTAAATCAGCTCATTTTTTAACCA
ATAGGCCGAAATCGGCAAAATCCCTTATAAATCAAAAGAATAGACCGAGATAGGGT
[37 nt withheld, positions 2787-2823]
AAAGAACGTGGACTCCAACGTCAAAGG
[49 nt withheld, positions 2851-2899]
T
[91 nt withheld, positions 2901-2991]
G
[124 nt withheld, positions 2993-3116]
CGCGCCATTCGCCATTCAGGCTGCGCAACTGTTGGGAAGGGCGATCGGTGCGGGCCTCTTCGCTATTACG
CCAGCTGGCGAAAGGGGGATGTGCTGCAAGGCGATTAAGTTGGGTAACGCCAGGGTTTTCCCAGTCACGA
CGTTGTAAAACGACGGCCAGTCGTCCAAGCTTTCGCGAGCTCGAGATCCCGAGCTTTGCAAATTAAAGCC
TTCGAGCGTCCCAAAACCTTCTCAAGCAAGGTTTTCAGTATAATGTTACATGCGTACACGCGTCTGTACA
GAAAAAAAAGAAAAATTTGAAATATAAATAACGTTCTTAATACTAACATAACTATAAAAAAATAAATAGG
GACCTAGACTTCAGGTTGTCTAACTCCTTCCTTTTCGGTTAGAGCGGATGTGGGGGGAGGGCGTGAATGT
AAGCGTGACATAACTAATTACATGATATCGACAAAGGAAAAGGGGCCTGTTTACTCACAGGCTTTTTTCA
AGTAGGTAATTAAGTCGTTTCTGTCTTTTTCCTTCTTCAACCCACCAAAGGCCATCTTGGTACTTTTTTT
TTTTTTTTTTTTTTTTTTTTTTTTTTTTTTTTTTTTTTTTTTTTTTTTTTTTTTTTTTTTTTTTTTTTTT
TTTTTTTTTTTTTTTTTCATAGAAATAATACAGAAGTAGATGTTGAATTAGATTAAACTGAAGATATATA
ATTTATTGGAAAATACATAGAGCTTTTTGTTGATGCGCTTAAGCGATCAATTCAACAACACCACCAGCAG
CTCTGATTTTTTCTTCAGCCAACTTGGAGACGAATCTAGCTTTGACGATAACTGGAACATTTGGGATTCT
ACCCTTACCCAAGATCTTACCGTAACCGGCTGCCAAAGTGTCAATAACTGGAGCAGTTTCCTTAGAAGCA
GATTTCAAGTATTGGTCTCTCTTGTCTTCTGGGATCAATGTCCACAATTTGTCCAAGTTCAAGACTGGCT
TCCAGAAATGAGCTTGTTGCTTGTGGAAGTATCTCATACCAACCTTACCGAAATAACCTGGATGGTATTT
ATCCATGTTAATTCTGTGGTGATGTTGACCACCGGCCATACCTCTACCACCGGGGTGCTTTCTGTGCTTA
CCGATACGACCTTTACCGGCTGAGACGTGACCTCTGTGCTTTCTAGTCTTAGTGAATCTGGAAGGCATTC
TTGATTAGTTGGATGATTGTTCTGGGATTTAATGCAAAAAAATCACTAAGAAGGAAAAAAATCAACGGAG
AAAGCAAACGCCATCTTAAATATACGGGATACAGATGAAAGGTTTGAACCTATCTGGGAAAATACGCATT
AAACAAGCGAAAAACTGCGAGGAAAATTGTTTGCGTCTCTGCGGGCTATTCACGCGCCAGAGGAAAATAG
GAAAAATAACAGGGCATTAGAAAAATAATTTTGATTTTGGTAATGTGTGGGTCCCTGGTGTACAGATGTT
ACATTGGTTACAGTACTCTTGTTTTTGCTGTGTTTTTCGATGAATCTCCAAAATGGTTGTTAGCACATGG
AAGAGTCACCGATGCTAAGTTATCTCTATGTAAGCTACGTGGCGTGACTTTTGATGAAGCCGCACAAGAG
ATACAGGATTGGCAACTGCAAATAGAATCTGGGGATCTAGATATCCTTTTGTTGTTTCCGGGTGTACAAT
ATGGACTTCCTCTTTTCTGGCAACCAAACCCATACATCGGGATTCCTATAATACCTTCGTTGGTCTCCCT
AACATGTAGGTGGCGGAGGGGAGATATACAATAGAACAGATACCAGACAAGACATAATGGGCTAAACAAG
ACTACACCAATTACACTGCCTCATTGATGGTGGTACATAACGAACTAATACTGTAGCCCTAGACTTGATA
GCCATCATCATATCGAAGTTTCACTACCCTTTTTCCATTTGCCATCTATTGAAGTAATAATAGGCGCATG
CAACTTCTTTTCTTTTTTTTTCTTTTCTCTCTCCCCCGTTGTTGTCTCACCATATCCGCAATGACAAAAA
AAATGATGGAAGACACTAAAGGAAAAAATTAACGACAAAGACAGCACCAACAGATGTCGTTGTTCCAGAG
CTGATGAGGGGTATCTTCGAACACACGAAACTTTTTCCTTCCTTCATTCACGCACACTACTCTCTAATGA
GCAACGGTATACGGCCTTCCTTCCAGTTACTTGAATTTGAAATAAAAAAAGTTTGCCGCTTTGCTATCAA
GTATAAATAGACCTGCAATTATTAATCTTTTGTTTCCTCGTCATTGTTCTCGTTCCCTTTCTTCCTTGTT
TCTTTTTCTGCACAATATTTCAAGCTATACCAAGCATACAATCAACTCCAAGCTTGAAGCAAGCCTCCTG
AAAGATGAAGCTACTGTCTTCTATCGAACAAGCATGCGATATTTGCCGACTTAAAAAGCTCAAGTGCTCC
AAAGAAAAACCGAAGTGCGCCAAGTGTCTGAAGAACAACTGGGAGTGTCGCTACTCTCCCAAAACCAAAA
GGTCTCCGCTGACTAGGGCACATCTGACAGAAGTGGAATCAAGGCTAGAAAGACTGGAACAGCTATTTCT
ACTGATTTTTCCTCGAGAAGACCTTGACATGATTTTGAAAATGGATTCTTTACAGGATATAAAAGCATTG
TTAACAGGATTATTTGTACAAGATAATGTGAATAAAGATGCCGTCACAGATAGATTGGCTTCAGTGGAGA
CTGATATGCCTCTAACATTGAGACAGCATAGAATAAGTGCGACATCATCATCGGAAGAGAGTAGTAACAA
AGGTCAAAGACAGTTGACTGTATCGCCGGTATTGCAATACCCAGCTTTGACTCATATGGCCATGGAGGCC
GAATTCCCGGGGATCCGTCGACCTGCAGCCAAGCTAATTCCGGGCGAATTTCTTATGATTTATGATTTTT
ATTATTAAATAAGTTATAAAAAAAATAAGTGTATACAAATTTTAAAGTGACTCTTAGGTTTTAAAACGAA
AATTCTTGTTCTTGAGTAACTCTTTCCTGTAGGTCAGGTTGCTTTCTCAGGTATAGCATGAGGTCGCTCT
TATTGACCACACCTCTACCGGCATGCAAGCTTGGCGTAATCATGGTCATAGCTGTTTCCTGTGTGAAATT
GTTATCCGCTCACAATTCCACACAACATACGAGCCGGAAGCATAAAGTGTAAAGCCTGGGGTGCCTAATG
AGTGAGGTAACTCACATTAATTGCGTTGCGCTCACTGCCCGCTTTCCAGTCGGGAAACCTGTCGTGCCAG
CTGGATTAATGAATCGGCCAACGCGCGGGGAGAGGCGGTTTGCGTATTGGGCGCTCTTCCGCTTCCTCGC
TCACTGACTCGCTGCGCTCGGTCGTTCGGCTGCGGCGAGCGGTATCAGCTCACTCAAAGGCGGTAATACG
GTTATCCACAGAATCAGGGGATAACGCAGGAAAGAACATGTGAGCAAAAGGCCAGCAAAAGGCCAGGAAC
CGTAAAAAGGCCGCGTTGCTGGCGTTTTTCCATAGGCTCCGCCCCCCTGACGAGCATCACAAAAATCGAC
GCTCAAGTCAGAGGTGGCGAAACCCGACAGGACTATAAAGATACCAGGCGTTTCCCCCTGGAAGCTCCCT
CGTGCGCTCTCCTGTTCCGACCCTGCCGCTTACCGGATACCTGTCCGCCTTTCTCCCTTCGGGAAGCGTG
GCGCTTTCTCATAGCTCACGCTGTAGGTATCTCAGTTCGGTGTAGGTCGTTCGCTCCAAGCTGGGCTGTG
TGCACGAACCCCCCGTTCAGCCCGACCGCTGCGCCTTATCCGGTAACTATCGTCTTGAGTCCAACCCGGT
AAGACACGACTTATCGCCACTGGCAGCAGCCACTAGTAACAGGATTAGCAGAGCGAGGTATGTAGGCGGT
GCTACAGAGTTCTTGAAGTGGTGGCCTAACTACGGCTACACTAGAAGGACAGTATTTGGTATCTGCGCTC
TGCTGAAGCCAGTTACCTTCGGAAAAAGAGTTGGTAGCTCTTGATCCGGCAAACAAACCACCGCTGGTAG
CGGTGGTTTTTTTGTTTGCAAGCAGCAGATTACGCGCAGAAAAAAAGGATCTCAAGAAGATCCTTTGATC
TTTTCTACGGGGTCTGACGCTCAGTGGAACGAAAACTCACGTTAAGGGATTTTGGTCATGAGATTATCAA
AAAGGATCTTCACCTAGATCCTTTTAAATTAAAAATGAAGTTTTAAATCAATCTAAAGTATATATGAGTA
AACTTGGTCTGACAGTTACCAATGCTTAATCAGTGAGGCACCTATCTCAGCGATCTGTCTATTTCGTTCA
TCCATAGTTGCCTGACTCCCCGTCGTGTAGATAACTACGATACGGGAGGGCTTACCATCTGGCCCCAGTG
CTGCAATGATACCGCGAGACCCACGCTCACCGGCTCCAGATTTATCAGCAATAAACCAGCCAGCCGGAAG
GGCCGAGCGCAGAAGTGGTCCTGCAACTTTATCCGCCTCCATCCAGTCTATTAATTGTTGCCGGGAAGCT
AGAGTAAGTAGTTCGCCAGTTAATAGTTTGCGCAACGTTGTTGCCATTGCTACAGGCATCGTGGTGTCAC
GCTCGTCGTTTGGTATGGCTTCATTCAGCTCCGGTTCCCAACGATCAAGGCGAGTTACATGATCCCCCAT
GTTGTGCAAAAAAGCGGTTAGCTCCTTCGGTCCTCCGATCGTTGTCAGAAGTAAGTTGGCCGCAGTGTTA
TCACTCATGGTTATGGCAGCACTGCATAATTCTCTTACTGTCATGCCATCCGTAAGATGCTTTTCTGTGA
CTGGTGAGTACTCAACCAAGTCATTCTGAGAATAGTGTATGCGGCGACCGAGTTGCTCTTGCCCGGCGTC
AATACGGGATAATACCGCGCCACATAGCAGAACTTTAAAAGTGCTCATCATTGGAAAACGTTCTTCGGGG
CGAAAACTCTCAAGGATCTTACCGCTGTTGAGATCCAGTTCGATGTAACCCACTCGTGCACCCAACTGAT
CTTCAGCATCTTTTACTTTCACCAGCGTTTCTGGGTGAGCAAAAACAGGAAGGCAAAATGCCGCAAAAAA
GGGAATAAGGGCGACACGGAAATGTTGAATACTCATACTCTTCCTTTTTCAATATTATTGAAGCATTTAT
CAGGGTTATTGTCTCATGAGCGGATACATATTTGAATGTATTTAGAAAAATAAACAAATAGGGGTTCCGC
GCACATTTCCCCGAAAAGTGCCACCT
